Addgene plasmid #134611: pCb.CAG-HaloTag-GA-ZF-KrabA-KIF5A 378-1027
Purpose: Mammalian expression of mouse KIF5A 378-1027
Depositing lab: Marvin Bentley. Depositing organization: Rensselaer Polytechnic Institute. Publication: A novel strategy to visualize vesicle-bound kinesins reveals the diversity of kinesin-mediated transport. Yang R, Bostick Z, Garbouchian A, Luisi J, Banker G, Bentley M. Traffic. 2019 Aug 28. doi: 10.1111/tra.12692. PubMed 31461551.
Backbone
  Vector backbone: pCAG
  Vector type: Mammalian Expression
Growth in bacteria
  Bacterial resistance: Ampicillin, 100 μg/mL
  Growth temperature: 37°C
  Growth strain: DH5alpha
  Copy number: Low Copy
Gene/Insert
  Gene/Insert name: KIF5A
  Species: M. musculus (mouse)
  Mutation: WT with deletion of the 377 N-terminal residues.
  Entrez Gene: Kif5a (a.k.a. D10Bwg0738e, Khc, Kif5, Kns, mKIAA4086)
  Promoter: Chicken Beta actin
  Tag / fusion protein: Halo (N terminal on insert)
  Cloning method: Restriction Enzyme; 5′ cloning site Unknown (unknown if destroyed)
Terms and licenses: Academic/Nonprofit Terms; Industry Terms: Not Available to Industry
How to cite: pCb.CAG-HaloTag-GA-ZF-KrabA-KIF5A 378-1027 was a gift from Marvin Bentley (Addgene plasmid # 134611 ; http://n2t.net/addgene:134611 ; RRID:Addgene_134611)
