[The description below was written by a language model from this plasmid's Addgene catalogue record and pLannotate feature annotations shown in this document.]
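Description:
pCb.CAG-HaloTag-GA-ZF-KrabA-KIF5A 378-1027 is a 9.3 kb mammalian expression plasmid built on a pCAG backbone. It is propagated in E. coli through a ColE1/pUC-type origin with ampicillin selection (AmpR under its own bla promoter). The catalogue lists it as low copy, although the annotated origin is of the type usually described as high copy. Remnants of lac regulatory elements and a T3 promoter come from the cloning backbone. An SV40 origin is also present, which could support episomal replication in cells expressing large T antigen.

Expression is driven by the CAG arrangement: the CMV immediate-early enhancer, the chicken β-actin promoter and a chimeric β-actin/β-globin intron, giving strong constitutive transcription in many mammalian cell types. The open reading frame begins with HaloTag, a modified dehalogenase that covalently binds chloroalkane ligands and so allows labelling with cell-permeable fluorescent dyes. According to the plasmid name, this is followed by a GA element (probably a linker, though the record does not define it), a zinc-finger DNA-binding domain (a fragment matches the CCR5-targeting zinc finger) and a KRAB-A repressor domain (detected as a match to a human KRAB zinc-finger protein). Last comes mouse KIF5A residues 378–1027, the wild-type sequence lacking its 377 N-terminal residues. A second small chimeric intron, WPRE and the bGH poly(A) signal follow the coding region and promote transcript processing and stability, with a rabbit β-globin poly(A) signal further downstream.

The associated publication concerns visualizing vesicle-bound kinesins. In comparable designs, a ZF-KRAB module allows the fusion to repress its own transcription and limit background signal, but no zinc-finger binding site is annotated here and the record does not state this mechanism.
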