Features (pLannotate 1.2.2; 26 found; start..end, strand, type, name):
      5..23      +  enhancer       CMV enhancer (fragment): human cytomegalovirus immediate early enhancer
     40..419     +  enhancer       CMV enhancer: human cytomegalovirus immediate early enhancer
    421..697     +  promoter       chicken β-actin promoter: No description available
    698..1671    +  intron         chimeric intron: chimera between introns from chicken β-actin and rabbit β-globin
   1736..2619    +  CDS            HaloTag® (fragment): modified bacterial dehalogenase that forms covalent bonds with chloroalkane derivatives
   2759..2787    +  CDS            CCR5TC (fragment): zinc-finger domain from the CCR5-224 (+) zinc-finger nuclease that recognizes the left half-site target sequence in the human CCR5 gene (Perez et al., 2008; Gross et al., 2013)
   3086..3202    +  CDS            ZNF720 (fragment): ZN720_HUMAN - Experimental evidence at protein level: Swiss-Prot protein existence level 1. From Homo sapiens (Human).
   3248..5197    +  CDS            Kif5a (fragment): KIF5A_MOUSE - Also known as Kiaa4086, Kif5, Nkhc1. Experimental evidence at protein level: Swiss-Prot protein existence level 1. Microtubule-dependent motor required for slow axonal transport of neurofilament proteins (NFH, NFM and NFL) (PubMed:12682084). Can induce formation of neurite-like membrane protrusions in non-neuronal cells in a ZFYVE27-dependent manner. The ZFYVE27-KIF5A complex contributes to the vesicular transport of VAPA, VAPB, SURF4, RAB11A, RAB11B and RTN3 proteins in neurons (PubMed:21976701). Required for anterograde axonal transportation of MAPK8IP3/JIP3 which is essential
   5227..5359    +  intron         chimeric intron: chimera between introns from human β-globin and immunoglobulin heavy chain genes
   5368..5956    +  misc_feature   WPRE: woodchuck hepatitis virus posttranscriptional regulatory element
   5960..5976    +  misc_feature   MCS (fragment): pUC18/19 multiple cloning site
   5989..6100    +  polyA_signal   bGH poly(A) signal: bovine growth hormone polyadenylation signal
   6196..6214    -  promoter       T3 promoter: promoter for bacteriophage T3 RNA polymerase
   6273..6347    +  CDS            HBB (fragment): HBB_PONPY - Experimental evidence at transcript level: Swiss-Prot protein existence level 2. Involved in oxygen transport from the lung to the various peripheral tissues. From Pongo pygmaeus (Bornean orangutan).
   6422..6477    +  polyA_signal   β-globin poly(A) signal: rabbit β-globin polyadenylation signal (Gil and Proudfoot, 1987)
   6862..6878    -  protein_bind   lac operator: The lac repressor binds to the lac operator to inhibit transcription in E. coli. This inhibition can be relieved by adding lactose or isopropyl-β-D-thiogalactopyranoside (IPTG). lac repressor encoded by lacI
   6886..6916    -  promoter       lac promoter: promoter for the E. coli lac operon
   6931..6952    -  protein_bind   CAP binding site: CAP binding activates transcription in the presence of cAMP. E. coli catabolite activator protein
   6965..7004    -  CDS            lacI (fragment): lac repressor; lacI; The lac repressor binds to the lac operator to inhibit transcription in E. coli. This inhibition can be relieved by adding lactose or isopropyl-β-D-thiogalactopyranoside (IPTG).
   7011..7033    +  promoter       SV40 promoter (fragment): SV40 enhancer and early promoter
   7057..7192    +  rep_origin     SV40 ori: SV40 origin of replication
   7212..7346    +  polyA_signal   SV40 poly(A) signal: SV40 polyadenylation signal
   7348..7402    -  CDS            lacI (fragment): lac repressor; lacI; The lac repressor binds to the lac operator to inhibit transcription in E. coli. This inhibition can be relieved by adding lactose or isopropyl-β-D-thiogalactopyranoside (IPTG).
   7585..8173    -  rep_origin     ori: high-copy-number ColE1/pMB1/pBR322/pUC origin of replication
   8344..9204    -  CDS            AmpR: β-lactamase; bla; confers resistance to ampicillin, carbenicillin, and related antibiotics
   9205..9309    -  promoter       AmpR promoter: bla
>Addgene plasmid #134611 | pCb.CAG-HaloTag-GA-ZF-KrabA-KIF5A 378-1027 | addgene full sequence | sequence record 267752 | Addgene NGS Result
GGTCGACATTGATTATTGACTAGAGTCATCCTCATCGTCGACATTGATTATTGACTAGTTATTAATAGTA
ATCAATTACGGGGTCATTAGTTCATAGCCCATATATGGAGTTCCGCGTTACATAACTTACGGTAAATGGC
CCGCCTGGCTGACCGCCCAACGACCCCCGCCCATTGACGTCAATAATGACGTATGTTCCCATAGTAACGC
CAATAGGGACTTTCCATTGACGTCAATGGGTGGAGTATTTACGGTAAACTGCCCACTTGGCAGTACATCA
AGTGTATCATATGCCAAGTACGCCCCCTATTGACGTCAATGACGGTAAATGGCCCGCCTGGCATTATGCC
CAGTACATGACCTTATGGGACTTTCCTACTTGGCAGTACATCTACGTATTAGTCATCGCTATTACCATGG
TCGAGGTGAGCCCCACGTTCTGCTTCACTCTCCCCATCTCCCCCCCCTCCCCACCCCCAATTTTGTATTT
ATTTATTTTTTAATTATTTTGTGCAGCGATGGGGGCGGGGGGGGGGGGGGGSGCGCGCCAGGCGGGGCGG
GGCGGGGCGAGGGGCGGGGCGGGGCGAGGCGGAGAGGTGCGGCGGCAGCCAATCAGAGCGGCGCGCTCCG
AAAGTTTCCTTTTATGGCGAGGCGGCGGCGGCGGCGGCCCTATAAAAAGCGAAGCGCGCGGCGGGCGGGA
GTCGCTGCGCGCTGCCTTCGCCCCGTGCCCCGCTCCGCCGCCGCCTCGCGCCGCCCGCCCCGGCTCTGAC
TGACCGCGTTACTCCCACAGGTGAGCGGGCGGGACGGCCCTTCTCCTCCGGGCTGTAATTAGCGCTTGGT
TTAATGACGGCTTGTTTCTTTTCTGTGGCTGCGTGAAAGCCTTGAGGGGCTCCGGGAGGGCCCTTTGTGC
GGGGGGAGCGGCTCGGGGGGTGCGTGCGTGTGTGTGTGCGTGGGGAGCGCCGCGTGCGGCTCCGCGCTGC
CCGGCGGCTGTGAGCGCTGCGGGCGCGGCGCGGGGCTTTGTGCGCTCCGCAGTGTGCGCGAGGGGAGCGC
GGCCGGGGGCGGTGCCCCGCGGTGCGGGGGGGGCTGCGAGGGGAACAAAGGCTGCGTGCGGGGTGTGTGC
GTGGGGGGGTGAGCAGGGGGTGTGGGCGCGTCGGTCGGGCTGCAACCCCCCCTGCACCCCCCTCCCCGAG
TTGCTGAGCACGGCCCGGCTTCGGGTGCGGGGCTCCGTACGGGGCGTGGCGCGGGGCTCGCCGTGCCGGG
CGGGGGGTGGCGGCAGGTGGGGGTGCCGGGCGGGGCGGGGCCGCCTCGGGCCGGGGAGGGCTCGGGGGAG
GGGCGCGGCGGCCCCCGGAGCGCCGGCGGCTGTCGAGGCGCGGCGAGCCGCAGCCATTGCCTTTTATGGT
AATCGTGCGAGAGGGCGCAGGGACTTCCTTTGTCCCAAATCTGTGCGGAGCCGAAATCTGGGAGGCGCCG
CCGCACCCCCTCTAGCGGGCGCGGGGCGAAGCGGTGCGGCGCCGGCAGGAAGGAAATGGGCGGGGAGGGC
CTTCGTGCGTCGCCGCGCCGCCGTCCCCTTCTCCCTCTCCAGCCTCGGGGCTGTCCGCGGGGGGACGGCT
GCCTTCGGGGGGGACGGGGCAGGGCGGGGTTCGGCTTCTGGCGTGTGACCGGCGGCTCTAGGCTGCTGAA
GCGGTAGCATATGCTCCCAGAAGGCGCGCCTAGGACCATGGCTAGCGGAGGATCCGAAATCGGTACTGGC
TTTCCATTCGACCCCCATTATGTGGAAGTCCTGGGCGAGCGCATGCACTACGTCGATGTTGGTCCGCGCG
ATGGCACCCCTGTGCTGTTCCTGCACGGTAACCCGACCTCCTCCTACGTGTGGCGCAACATCATCCCGCA
TGTTGCACCGACCCATCGCTGCATTGCTCCAGACCTGATCGGTATGGGCAAATCCGACAAACCAGACCTG
GGTTATTTCTTCGACGACCACGTCCGCTTCATGGATGCCTTCATCGAAGCCCTGGGTCTGGAAGAGGTCG
TCCTGGTCATTCACGACTGGGGCTCCGCTCTGGGTTTCCACTGGGCCAAGCGCAATCCAGAGCGCGTCAA
AGGTATTGCATTTATGGAGTTCATCCGCCCTATCCCGACCTGGGACGAATGGCCAGAATTTGCCCGCGAG
ACCTTCCAGGCCTTCCGCACCACCGACGTCGGCCGCAAGCTGATCATCGATCAGAACGTTTTTATCGAGG
GTACGCTGCCGATGGGTGTCGTCCGCCCGCTGACTGAAGTCGAGATGGACCATTACCGCGAGCCGTTCCT
GAATCCTGTTGACCGCGAGCCACTGTGGCGCTTCCCAAACGAGCTGCCAATCGCCGGTGAGCCAGCGAAC
ATCGTCGCGCTGGTCGAAGAATACATGGACTGGCTGCACCAGTCCCCTGTCCCGAAGCTGCTGTTCTGGG
GCACCCCAGGCGTTCTGATCCCACCGGCCGAAGCCGCTCGCCTGGCCAAAAGCCTGCCTAACTGCAAGGC
TGTGGACATCGGCCCGGGTCTGAATCTGCTGCAAGAAGACAACCCGGACCTGATCGGCAGCGAGATCGCG
CGCTGGCTGTCTACTCTGGAGATTTCCGGGCTGTACGGTGCTGGAGCAGATCTGGGTGCCGGAGCTGGCG
CCGGGGCTGGAGCAGGCTCTCGCTTTCAGTGCAGAATCTGCATGCGAAATTTCAGCGACCGGTCCAACCT
GTCTCGACATATTCGGACCCACACAGGCGAAAAACCTTTTGCCTGTGACATCTGTGGGCGCAAGTTCGCC
ATTTCAAGTAACCTCAATTCACATACCAAGATCCATACAGGGTCTCAAAAGCCATTTCAGTGCCGCATCT
GTATGAGGAATTTCAGCAGAAGCGATAACCTTGCACGCCACATCCGCACGCACACTGGTGAGAAGCCTTT
CGCATGTGACATTTGCGGACGCAAGTTTGCAACATCCGGCAATCTGACCAGGCATACGAAGATTCATCTC
CGGGGTTCCCAGCTGCCCGGGATCGTCGACGCCCCTGAACAGCGGGAAGGCGCAAGCCAAGTCAGCGTCT
CTGTAACCTTCGAGGACGTCGCAGTATTGTTCACACGAGACGAATGGAAGAAACTGGACCTGAGCCAGCG
AAGTCTCTACAGGGAAGTGATGCTGGAGAATTATTCAAACCTGGCTTCTATGGCAGGCGGCGGCTCTGGC
GGCGGATCAGGAGGCGGCCTGTACATAGAGACTGAGCGCCTGGCTGGAGAGGACTCAGCTCTGGGAGCTG
AGCTCTGCGAGGAGACCCCTGTGAATGACAACTCATCCATTGTGGTACGCATCGCACCTGAGGAAAGGCA
GAAATATGAGGAAGAGATCCGCCGTCTCTACAAGCAGCTTGATGACAAGGATGATGAGATCAACCAGCAG
AGCCAGCTCATTGAGAAGCTGAAGCAGCAGATGCTGGACCAGGAAGAGCTGCTCGTGTCCACTCGGGGAG
ACAACGAGAAGGTCCAGCGGGAGCTTAGCCACCTGCAGTCCGAGAACGATGCTGCGAAGGACGAGGTGAA
GGAAGTGCTGCAGGCCCTAGAGGAGCTGGCGGTCAACTACGACCAGAAGTCCCAGGAGGTGGAGGAGAAG
AGCCAGCAGAACCAGCTGCTGGTGGACGAGCTGTCCCAGAAAGTGGCCACCATGCTGTCCCTGGAGTCCG
AGCTACAGCGGCTCCAGGAGGTCAGTGGACACCAGCGAAAGCGGATCGCTGAGGTGCTGAATGGGCTGAT
GAGGGACCTGAGTGAGTTCAGTGTCATCGTGGGCAACGGCGAGATTAAGCTGCCCGTGGAGATCAGTGGG
GCCATCGAGGAGGAGTTCACGGTGGCCCGGCTCTACATCAGCAAGATCAAGTCGGAGGTGAAGTCCGTGG
TTAAGCGATGTCGGCAGCTGGAGAACCTCCAGGTGGAGTGTCATCGCAAGATGGAGGTGACCGGTAGGGA
GCTGTCATCTTGCCAACTGCTCATCTCACAGCATGAGGCCAAGATCCGTTCACTCACGGAGTACATGCAG
ACTGTGGAGTTGAAGAAACGGCACCTGGAAGAGTCCTACGACTCCCTGAGCGATGAGCTTGCCAGGCTGC
AGGCGCACGAAACGGTACACGAGGTAGCTCTGAAAGACAAGGAGCCAGACACACAGGACGCGGAGGAGGT
GAAGAAGGCCCTGGAACTACAGATGGAGAATCACCGTGAGGCCCATCACCGGCAGCTGGCCCGCCTCCGG
GATGAGATTAATGAGAAACAGAAAACCATTGATGAGCTGAAAGACCTGAACCAGAAGCTCCAGTTAGAGC
TGGAGAAGCTTCAGGCCGACTATGAGAGGCTGAAGAATGAAGAGAACGAGAAGAGCGCCAAGCTCCAGGA
GCTGACATTTCTGTATGAGCGACATGAGCAGTCCAAGCAGGACCTCAAGGGGCTGGAGGAGACAGTTGCC
CGTGAACTCCAGACCCTCCACAACCTTCGCAAGCTGTTCGTTCAAGACGTCACGACTCGAGTCAAGAAAA
GTGCAGAAATGGAGCCCGAGGACAGTGGGGGGATTCATTCCCAAAAGCAGAAGATCTCCTTTCTTGAGAA
CAACCTGGAACAGCTTACAAAGGTTCACAAACAGCTGGTACGTGACAATGCAGATCTGCGTTGTGAGCTT
CCTAAATTGGAAAAACGACTTCGGGCTACGGCTGAGAGAGTTAAGGCCCTGGAGGGTGCACTGAAGGAGG
CCAAGGAGGGCGCTATGAAGGACAAGCGTAGATACCAGCAGGAGGTGGACCGCATCAAAGAAGCCGTGCG
GTACAAGAGCTCCGGCAAGCGGGGCCATTCTGCCCAGATCGCTAAGCCTGTGAGGCCTGGCCACTATCCT
GCCTCCTCACCCACCAACCCCTACGGCACCCGGAGCCCCGAGTGTATCAGCTACACCAACAACCTCTTCC
AGAACTACCAGAACCTGCACCTGCAGGCTGCGCCTAGCTCCACTTCAGATATGTACTTTGCCAGCAGCGG
AGCCACATCTGTTGCCCCCTTGGCTTCCTACCAGAAGGCCAACATGGACAATGGAAATGCCACAGATATC
AACGACAACAGGAGTGACCTGCCGTGTGGCTATGAGGCTGAGGACCAGGCCAAGCTTTTCCCTCTCCACC
AAGAGACAGCAGCCAGCTAAGTCTAGATAGGGACTCGAGGCCGCAGGTAAGTATCAAGGTTACAAGACAG
GTTTAAGGAGACCAATAGAAACTGGGCTTGTCGAGACAGAGAAGACTCTTGCGTTTCTGATAGGCACCTA
TTGGTCTTACTGACATCCACTTTGCCTTTCTCTCCACAGGTGTCGACAATCAACCTCTGGATTACAAAAT
TTGTGAAAGATTGACTGGTATTCTTAACTATGTTGCTCCTTTTACGCTATGTGGATACGCTGCTTTAATG
CCTTTGTATCATGCTATTGCTTCCCGTATGGCTTTCATTTTCTCCTCCTTGTATAAATCCTGGTTGCTGT
CTCTTTATGAGGAGTTGTGGCCCGTTGTCAGGCAACGTGGCGTGGTGTGCACTGTGTTTGCTGACGCAAC
CCCCACTGGTTGGGGCATTGCCACCACCTGTCAGCTCCTTTCCGGGACTTTCGCTTTCCCCCTCCCTATT
GCCACGGCGGAACTCATCGCCGCCTGCCTTGCCCGCTGCTGGACAGGGGCTCGGCTGTTGGGCACTGACA
ATTCCGTGGTGTTGTCGGGGAAGCTGACGTCCTTTCCATGGCTGCTCGCCTGTGTTGCCACCTGGATTCT
GCGCGGGACGTCCTTCTGCTACGTCCCTTCGGCCCTCAATCCAGCGGACCTTCCTTCCCGCGGCCTGCTG
CCGGCTCTGCGGCCTCTTCCGCGTCTTCGCCTTCGCCCTCAGACGAGTCGGATCTCCCTTTGGGCCGCCT
CCCCGCCTGGAATTCGAGCTCGGTACGATCAGCCTCGACTGTGCCTTCTAGTTGCCAGCCATCTGTTGTT
TGCCCCTCCCCCGTGCCTTCCTTGACCCTGGAAGGTGCCACTCCCACTGTCCTTTCCTAATAAAATGAGG
AAATTGCATCGCATTGTCTGAGTAGGTGTCATTCTATTCTGGGGGGTGGGGTGGGGCAGGACAGCAAGGG
GGAGGATTGGGAAGACAATAGCCCAGCTTTTGTTCCCTTTAGTGAGGGTTAATTGCGCGCTTGGCGTAAT
CATGGTCATAGCTGTTTCCTGTGTGAAATTGTTATCCGCTAATTCACTCCTCAGGTGCAGGCTGCCTATC
AGAAGGTGGTGGCTGGTGTGGCCAATGCCCTGGCTCACAAATACCACTGAGATCGATCTTTTTCCCTCTG
CCAAAAATTATGGGGACATCATGAAGCCCCTTGAGCATCTGACTTCTGGCTAATAAAGGAAATTTATTTT
CATTGCAATAGTGTGTTGGAATTTTTTGTGTCTCTCACTCGGAAGGACATATGGGAGGGCAAATCATTTA
AAACATCAGAATGAGTATTTGGTTTAGAGTTTGGCAACATATGCCCATATGCTGGCTGCCATGAACAAAG
GTTGGCTATAAAGAGGTCATCAGTATATGAAACAGCCCCCTGCTGTCCATTCCTTATTCCATAGAAAAGC
CTTGACTTGAGGTTAGATTTTTTTTATATTTTGTTTTGTGTTATTTTTTTCTTTAACATCCCTAAAATTT
TCCTTACATGTTTTACTAGCCAGATTTTTCCTCCTCTCCTGACTACTCCCAGTCATAGCTGTCCCTCTTC
TCTTATGGAGATCCCTCGACCTGCAGCCCAAGCTTGGCGTAATCATGGTCATAGCTGTTTCCTGTGTGAA
ATTGTTATCCGCTCACAATTCCACACAACATACGAGCCGGAAGCATAAAGTGTAAAGCCTGGGGTGCCTA
ATGAGTGAGCTAACTCACATTAATTGCGTTGCGCTCACTGCCCGCTTTCCAGTCGGGAAACCTGTCGTGC
CAGCGGATCCGCATCTCAATTAGTCAGCAACCATAGTCCCGCCCCTAACTCCGCCCATCCCGCCCCTAAC
TCCGCCCAGTTCCGCCCATTCTCCGCCCCATGGCTGACTAATTTTTTTTATTTATGCAGAGGCCGAGGCC
GCCTCGGCCTCTGAGCTATTCCAGAAGTAGTGAGGAGGCTTTTTTGGAGGCCTAGGCTTTTGCAAAAAGC
TAACTTGTTTATTGCAGCTTATAATGGTTACAAATAAAGCAATAGCATCACAAATTTCACAAATAAAGCA
TTTTTTTCACTGCATTCTAGTTGTGGTTTGTCCAAACTCATCAATGTATCTTATCATGTCTGGATCCGCT
GCATTAATGAATCGGCCAACGCGCGGGGAGAGGCGGTTTGCGTATTGGGCGCTCTTCCGCTTCCTCGCTC
ACTGACTCGCTGCGCTCGGTCGTTCGGCTGCGGCGAGCGGTATCAGCTCACTCAAAGGCGGTAATACGGT
TATCCACAGAATCAGGGGATAACGCAGGAAAGAACATGTGAGCAAAAGGCCAGCAAAAGGCCAGGAACCG
TAAAAAGGCCGCGTTGCTGGCGTTTTTCCATAGGCTCCGCCCCCCTGACGAGCATCACAAAAATCGACGC
TCAAGTCAGAGGTGGCGAAACCCGACAGGACTATAAAGATACCAGGCGTTTCCCCCTGGAAGCTCCCTCG
TGCGCTCTCCTGTTCCGACCCTGCCGCTTACCGGATACCTGTCCGCCTTTCTCCCTTCGGGAAGCGTGGC
GCTTTCTCATAGCTCACGCTGTAGGTATCTCAGTTCGGTGTAGGTCGTTCGCTCCAAGCTGGGCTGTGTG
CACGAACCCCCCGTTCAGCCCGACCGCTGCGCCTTATCCGGTAACTATCGTCTTGAGTCCAACCCGGTAA
GACACGACTTATCGCCACTGGCAGCAGCCACTGGTAACAGGATTAGCAGAGCGAGGTATGTAGGCGGTGC
TACAGAGTTCTTGAAGTGGTGGCCTAACTACGGCTACACTAGAAGAACAGTATTTGGTATCTGCGCTCTG
CTGAAGCCAGTTACCTTCGGAAAAAGAGTTGGTAGCTCTTGATCCGGCAAACAAACCACCGCTGGTAGCG
GTGGTTTTTTTGTTTGCAAGCAGCAGATTACGCGCAGAAAAAAAGGATCTCAAGAAGATCCTTTGATCTT
TTCTACGGGGTCTGACGCTCAGTGGAACGAAAACTCACGTTAAGGGATTTTGGTCATGAGATTATCAAAA
AGGATCTTCACCTAGATCCTTTTAAATTAAAAATGAAGTTTTAAATCAATCTAAAGTATATATGAGTAAA
CTTGGTCTGACAGTTACCAATGCTTAATCAGTGAGGCACCTATCTCAGCGATCTGTCTATTTCGTTCATC
CATAGTTGCCTGACTCCCCGTCGTGTAGATAACTACGATACGGGAGGGCTTACCATCTGGCCCCAGTGCT
GCAATGATACCGCGAGACCCACGCTCACCGGCTCCAGATTTATCAGCAATAAACCAGCCAGCCGGAAGGG
CCGAGCGCAGAAGTGGTCCTGCAACTTTATCCGCCTCCATCCAGTCTATTAATTGTTGCCGGGAAGCTAG
AGTAAGTAGTTCGCCAGTTAATAGTTTGCGCAACGTTGTTGCCATTGCTACAGGCATCGTGGTGTCACGC
TCGTCGTTTGGTATGGCTTCATTCAGCTCCGGTTCCCAACGATCAAGGCGAGTTACATGATCCCCCATGT
TGTGCAAAAAAGCGGTTAGCTCCTTCGGTCCTCCGATCGTTGTCAGAAGTAAGTTGGCCGCAGTGTTATC
ACTCATGGTTATGGCAGCACTGCATAATTCTCTTACTGTCATGCCATCCGTAAGATGCTTTTCTGTGACT
GGTGAGTACTCAACCAAGTCATTCTGAGAATAGTGTATGCGGCGACCGAGTTGCTCTTGCCCGGCGTCAA
TACGGGATAATACCGCGCCACATAGCAGAACTTTAAAAGTGCTCATCATTGGAAAACGTTCTTCGGGGCG
AAAACTCTCAAGGATCTTACCGCTGTTGAGATCCAGTTCGATGTAACCCACTCGTGCACCCAACTGATCT
TCAGCATCTTTTACTTTCACCAGCGTTTCTGGGTGAGCAAAAACAGGAAGGCAAAATGCCGCAAAAAAGG
GAATAAGGGCGACACGGAAATGTTGAATACTCATACTCTTCCTTTTTCAATATTATTGAAGCATTTATCA
GGGTTATTGTCTCATGAGCGGATACATATTTGAATGTATTTAGAAAAATAAACAAATAGGGGTTCCGCGC
ACATTTCCCCGAAAAGTGCCACCTG
